Addgene plasmid #106700: gh16
Purpose: expression of gRNA targeting GALNT16
Depositing lab: Eric-Paul Bennett. Depositing organization: University of Copenhagen. Publication: A validated gRNA library for CRISPR/Cas9 targeting of the human glycosyltransferase genome. Narimatsu Y, Joshi HJ, Zhang Y, Gomes C, Chen YH, Lorenzetti F, Furukawa S, Schjoldager K, Hansen L, Clausen H, Bennett EP, Wandall HH. Glycobiology. 2018 Jan 5. pii: 4791732. doi: 10.1093/glycob/cwx101. PubMed 29315387.
Backbone
  Vector backbone: EPB104
  Backbone manufacturer: Eric-Paul Bennett (Addgene plasmid # 68369)
  Backbone size w/o insert (bp): 2376
  Vector type: Mammalian Expression
Growth in bacteria
  Bacterial resistance: Ampicillin, 100 μg/mL
  Growth temperature: 37°C
  Growth strain: DH5alpha
  Copy number: High Copy
Gene/Insert
  Gene/Insert name: GALNT16
  gRNA/shRNA sequence: GTAATGGCGGGTGTCCCGGA
  Species: H. sapiens (human)
  Entrez Gene: GALNT16 (a.k.a. GALNACT16, GALNTL1, GalNAc-T16)
  Cloning method: Restriction Enzyme; 5′ cloning site unknown (unknown if destroyed); 3′ cloning site unknown (unknown if destroyed)
  Sequencing primers: 5′ T7NP
Terms and licenses: Academic/Nonprofit Terms; Industry Terms: Not Available to Industry
How to cite: gh16 was a gift from Eric-Paul Bennett (Addgene plasmid # 106700 ; http://n2t.net/addgene:106700 ; RRID:Addgene_106700)
