[The description below was written by a language model from this plasmid's Addgene catalogue record and pLannotate feature annotations shown in this document.]
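Description:
gh16 is a small mammalian-expression guide RNA plasmid built on the EPB104 backbone and designed to deliver a single CRISPR guide against the human glycosyltransferase gene GALNT16 (also known as GALNTL1 or GalNAc-T16), a polypeptide GalNAc-transferase family member. The sequenced plasmid is about 2.7 kb. It is maintained in E. coli through a high-copy ColE1/pUC-type origin of replication and is selected with ampicillin via a β-lactamase (AmpR) gene driven by its own bla promoter.

The functional cassette consists of the human U6 promoter, an RNA polymerase III promoter suited to producing short, uncapped transcripts, followed by a short gap that corresponds to the position of the 20-nucleotide GALNT16 targeting spacer, and then the Streptococcus pyogenes Cas9 guide RNA scaffold. Transcription in mammalian cells therefore yields a complete single guide RNA. The plasmid carries no Cas9 coding sequence and no mammalian selection marker or reporter in the annotated features, so the nuclease must be supplied separately, for example from a co-transfected plasmid or a Cas9-expressing cell line. The remaining annotations (short fragments of lacI, an RSF origin, an M13 origin and lacZα, plus a T7 promoter upstream of the U6 cassette) appear to be cloning-vector remnants rather than working parts, although the T7 region likely serves as the sequencing primer site. The insert was introduced by restriction cloning, but the sites used are not recorded. The construct belongs to a validated gRNA collection covering human glycosyltransferase genes and is intended for knockout or editing of GALNT16 in human cells.
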