Features (pLannotate 1.2.2; 10 found; start..end, strand, type, name):
      1..241     +  promoter       U6 promoter: RNA polymerase III promoter for human U6 snRNA
    270..345     +  misc_RNA       gRNA scaffold: guide RNA scaffold for the Streptococcus pyogenes CRISPR/Cas9 system
    392..439     -  CDS            lacI (fragment): lac repressor; lacI; The lac repressor binds to the lac operator to inhibit transcription in E. coli. This inhibition can be relieved by adding lactose or isopropyl-β-D-thiogalactopyranoside (IPTG).
    476..516     -  rep_origin     RSF ori (fragment): Plasmids containing the RSF 1030 origin of replication can be propagated in E. coli cells that contain additional plasmids with compatible origins.
    594..1182    -  rep_origin     ori: high-copy-number ColE1/pMB1/pBR322/pUC origin of replication
   1353..2213    -  CDS            AmpR: β-lactamase; bla; confers resistance to ampicillin, carbenicillin, and related antibiotics
   2214..2318    -  promoter       AmpR promoter: bla
   2344..2475    -  rep_origin     M13 ori (fragment): M13 bacteriophage origin of replication; arrow indicates direction of (+) strand synthesis
   2496..2652    -  CDS            lacZα (fragment): LacZα fragment of β-galactosidase; lacZ fragment
   2661..2679    +  promoter       T7 promoter: promoter for bacteriophage T7 RNA polymerase
>Addgene plasmid #106700 | gh16 | addgene full sequence | sequence record 243060 | Addgene NGS Result
GAGGGCCTATTTCCCATGATTCCTTCATATTTGCATATACGATACAAGGCTGTTAGAGAGATAATTGGAA
TTAATTTGACTGTAAACACAAAGATATTAGTACAAAATACGTGACGTAGAAAGTAATAATTTCTTGGGTA
GTTTGCAGTTTTAAAATTATGTTTTAAAATGGACTATCATATGCTTACCGTAACTTGAAAGTATTTCGAT
TTCTTGGCTTTATATATCTTGTGGAAAGGACGAAACACCGTAATGGCGGGTGTCCCGGAGTTTTAGAGCT
AGAAATAGCAAGTTAAAATAAGGCTAGTCCGTTATCAACTTGAAAAAGTGGCACCGAGTCGGTGCTTTTT
TTGGTACCTGGAGCACAAGACTGGCCTCATGGGCCTTCCGCTCACTGCCCGCTTTCCAGTCGGGAAACCT
GTCGTGCCAGCTGCATTAACATGGTCATAGCTGTTTCCTTGCGTATTGGGCGCTCTCCGCTTCCTCGCTC
ACTGACTCGCTGCGCTCGGTCGTTCGGGTAAAGCCTGGGGTGCCTAATGAGCAAAAGGCCAGCAAAAGGC
CAGGAACCGTAAAAAGGCCGCGTTGCTGGCGTTTTTCCATAGGCTCCGCCCCCCTGACGAGCATCACAAA
AATCGACGCTCAAGTCAGAGGTGGCGAAACCCGACAGGACTATAAAGATACCAGGCGTTTCCCCCTGGAA
GCTCCCTCGTGCGCTCTCCTGTTCCGACCCTGCCGCTTACCGGATACCTGTCCGCCTTTCTCCCTTCGGG
AAGCGTGGCGCTTTCTCATAGCTCACGCTGTAGGTATCTCAGTTCGGTGTAGGTCGTTCGCTCCAAGCTG
GGCTGTGTGCACGAACCCCCCGTTCAGCCCGACCGCTGCGCCTTATCCGGTAACTATCGTCTTGAGTCCA
ACCCGGTAAGACACGACTTATCGCCACTGGCAGCAGCCACTGGTAACAGGATTAGCAGAGCGAGGTATGT
AGGCGGTGCTACAGAGTTCTTGAAGTGGTGGCCTAACTACGGCTACACTAGAAGAACAGTATTTGGTATC
TGCGCTCTGCTGAAGCCAGTTACCTTCGGAAAAAGAGTTGGTAGCTCTTGATCCGGCAAACAAACCACCG
CTGGTAGCGGTGGTTTTTTTGTTTGCAAGCAGCAGATTACGCGCAGAAAAAAAGGATCTCAAGAAGATCC
TTTGATCTTTTCTACGGGGTCTGACGCTCAGTGGAACGAAAACTCACGTTAAGGGATTTTGGTCATGAGA
TTATCAAAAAGGATCTTCACCTAGATCCTTTTAAATTAAAAATGAAGTTTTAAATCAATCTAAAGTATAT
ATGAGTAAACTTGGTCTGACAGTTACCAATGCTTAATCAGTGAGGCACCTATCTCAGCGATCTGTCTATT
TCGTTCATCCATAGTTGCCTGACTCCCCGTCGTGTAGATAACTACGATACGGGAGGGCTTACCATCTGGC
CCCAGTGCTGCAATGATACCGCGAGAACCACGCTCACCGGCTCCAGATTTATCAGCAATAAACCAGCCAG
CCGGAAGGGCCGAGCGCAGAAGTGGTCCTGCAACTTTATCCGCCTCCATCCAGTCTATTAATTGTTGCCG
GGAAGCTAGAGTAAGTAGTTCGCCAGTTAATAGTTTGCGCAACGTTGTTGCCATTGCTACAGGCATCGTG
GTGTCACGCTCGTCGTTTGGTATGGCTTCATTCAGCTCCGGTTCCCAACGATCAAGGCGAGTTACATGAT
CCCCCATGTTGTGCAAAAAAGCGGTTAGCTCCTTCGGTCCTCCGATCGTTGTCAGAAGTAAGTTGGCCGC
AGTGTTATCACTCATGGTTATGGCAGCACTGCATAATTCTCTTACTGTCATGCCATCCGTAAGATGCTTT
TCTGTGACTGGTGAGTACTCAACCAAGTCATTCTGAGAATAGTGTATGCGGCGACCGAGTTGCTCTTGCC
CGGCGTCAATACGGGATAATACCGCGCCACATAGCAGAACTTTAAAAGTGCTCATCATTGGAAAACGTTC
TTCGGGGCGAAAACTCTCAAGGATCTTACCGCTGTTGAGATCCAGTTCGATGTAACCCACTCGTGCACCC
AACTGATCTTCAGCATCTTTTACTTTCACCAGCGTTTCTGGGTGAGCAAAAACAGGAAGGCAAAATGCCG
CAAAAAAGGGAATAAGGGCGACACGGAAATGTTGAATACTCATACTCTTCCTTTTTCAATATTATTGAAG
CATTTATCAGGGTTATTGTCTCATGAGCGGATACATATTTGAATGTATTTAGAAAAATAAACAAATAGGG
GTTCCGCGCACATTTCCCCGAAAAGTGCCACCTAAATTGTAAGCGTTAATATTTTGTTAAAATTCGCGTT
AAATTTTTGTTAAATCAGCTCATTTTTTAACCAATAGGCCGAAATCGGCAAAATCCCTTATAAATCAAAA
GAATAGACCGAGATAGGGTTGAGTGGCCGCTACAGGGCGCTCCCATTCGCCATTCAGGCTGCGCAACTGT
TGGGAAGGGCGTTTCGGTGCGGGCCTCTTCGCTATTACGCCAGCTGGCGAAAGGGGGATGTGCTGCAAGG
CGATTAAGTTGGGTAACGCCAGGGTTTTCCCAGTCACGACGTTGTAAAACGACGGCCAGTGAGCGCGACG
TAATACGACTCACTATAGGGCGAATTGGCGGAAGGCCGTCAAGGCCACGTGTCTTGTCCAGAGCTCGATA
TCGAATTC
